>Addgene plasmid #87224 | hisSUMO-mZFP57 | addgene full sequence | sequence record 198358 | Addgene NGS Result
GGTGCTAGCCCCGCGAAATTAATACGACTCACTATAGGGTCTAGAAATAATTTTGTTTAACTTTAAGAAG
GAGATATACATATGCATCACCATCACCATCACGGTTCTTCTATGGCTAGCATGTCGGACTCAGAAGTCAA
TCAAGAAGCTAAGCCAGAGGTCAAGCCAGAAGTCAAGCCTGAGACTCACATCAATTTAAAGGTGTCCGAT
GGATCTTCAGAGATCTTCTTCAAGATCAAAAAGACCACTCCTTTAAGAAGGCTGATGGAAGCGTTCGCTA
AAAGACAGGGTAAGGAAATGGACTCCTTAAGATTCTTGTACGACGGTATTAGAATTCAAGCTGATCAGAC
CCCTGAAGATTTGGACATGGAGGATAACGATATTATTGAGGCTCACAGAGAACAGATTGGTCTGGTGCCA
AGCGGTAGTTCCTCCAGTTGCACAGGGGTATTCAAAGGTGGACCATTCTTTTTCTGTCTGACCTGTGGCA
AATGTTTCAAAAAGAACACCTTCCTCTTTAATCACCAGTTTCCTGTGAGGTCCCGGAGGCTGGCAGTCAC
AAATCCACAAAGCCGCAAAGGCAAGGGCTACAAGGCTCAGCATCGTGGAGAGAGGCCTTTCTTTTGTAAT
TTCTGTGGCAAGACTTACCGTGATGCTTCTGGACTGAGCCGTCACCGACGTGCTCATTTAGGTTATAGGC
CCCGTTCATGCCCTGAGTGTGGAAAGTGTTTCCGGGATCAGTCTGAGGTCAACCGTCACCTGAAGGTACA
CCAAAACAAGCCAGCAGCTAGCAACTAATGAGGATCCCGGGAATTCTCGAGTAAGGTTAACCTGCAGGAG
GCCTTTAATTAAGGTGGTGCGGCCGCGCTAGCGGTCCCGGGGGATCGATCCGGCTGCTAACAAAGCCCGA
AAGGAAGCTGAGTTAGCTGCTGCCACCGCTGAACAATAACTAGCATAACCCCTTGGGGCCTCTAAACGGG
TCTTGAGGGGTTTTTTGCTGAAAGGAGGAACTATATCCGGAAGCTTGGCACTGGCCGACCTGGGTCGAGC
ACTGACTCGCTGCGCTCGGTCGTTCGGCCGCGGCGAGCGGTATCAGCTCACTCAAAGGCGGTAATACGGT
TATCCACAGAATCAGGGGATAACGCAGGAAAGAACATGTGAGCAAAAGGCCAGCAAAAGGCCAGGAACCG
TAAAAAGGCCGCGTTGCTGGCGTTTTTCCATAGGCTCCGCCCCCCTGACGAGCATCACAAAAATCGACGC
TCAAGTCAGAGGTGGCGAAACCCGACAGGACTATAAAGATACCAGGCGTTTCCCCCTGGAAGCTCCCTCG
TGCGCTCTCCTGTTCCGACCCTGCCGCTTACCGGATACCTGTCCGCCTTTCTCCCTTCGGGAAGCGTGGC
GCTTTCTCATAGCTCACGCTGTAGGTATCTCAGTTCGGTGTGGGTCGTTCGCTCCAAGCTGGGCTGTGTG
CACGAACCCCCCGTTCAGCCCGACCGCTGCGCCTTATCCGGTAACTATCGTCTTGAGTCCAACCCGCTAA
GACACGACTTATCGCCACTGGCAGCAGCCACTGGTAACAGGATTAGCAGAGCGAGGTATGTAGGCGGTGC
TACAGAGTTCTTGAAGTGGTGGCCTAACTACGGCTACACTAGAAGAACAGTATTTGGTATCTGCGCTCTG
CTGAAGCCAGTTACCTTCGGAAAAAGAGTTGGTAGCTCTTGATCCGGCAAACAAACCACCGCTGGTAGCG
GTGGTTTTTTTGTTTGCAAGCAGCAGATTACGCGCAGAAAAAAAGGATCTCAAGAAGATCCTTTGATCTT
TTCTACGGGGTCTGACGCTCAGTGGAACGAAAACTCACAGATCCGGGATTTTGGTCATGAGATTATCAAA
AAGGATCTTCACCTAGATCCTTTTAAATTAAAAATGAAGTTTTAAATCAATCTAAAGTATATATGAGTAA
ACTTGGTCTGACAGTTACCAATGCTTAATCAGTGAGGCACCTATCTCAGCGATCTGTCTATTTCGTTCAT
CCATAGTTGCCTGACTCCCCGTCGTGTAGATAACTACGATACGGGAGGGCTTACCATCTGGCCCCAGTGC
TGCAATGATACCGCGAGACCCACGCTCACCGGCTCCAGATTTATCAGCAATAAACCAGCCAGCCGGAAGG
GCCGAGCGCAGAAGTGGTCCTGCAACTTTATCCGCCTCCATCCAGTCTATTAATTGTTGCCGGGAAGCTA
GAGTAAGTAGTTCGCCAGTTAATAGTTTGCGCAACGTTGTTGCCATTGCTACAGGCATCGTGGTGTCACG
CTCGTCGTTTGGTATGGCTTCATTCAGCTCCGGTTCCCAACGATCAAGGCGAGTTACATGATCCCCCATG
TTGTGCAAAAAAGCGGTTAGCTCCTTCGGTCCTCCGATCGTTGTCAGAAGTAAGTTGGCCGCAGTGTTAT
CACTCATGGTTATGGCAGCACTGCATAATTCTCTTACTGTCATGCCATCCGTAAGATGCTTTTCTGTGAC
TGGTGAGTACTCAACCAAGTCATTCTGAGAATAGTGTATGCGGCGACCGAGTTGCTCTTGCCCGGCGTCA
ATACGGGATAATACCGCGCCACATAGCAGAACTTTAAAAGTGCTCATCATTGGAAAACGTTCTTCGGGGC
GAAAACTCTCAAGGATCTTACCGCTGTTGAGATCCAGTTCGATGTAACCCACTCGTGCACCCAACTGATC
TTCAGCATCTTTTACTTTCACCAGCGTTTCTGGGTGAGCAAAAACAGGAAGGCAAAATGCCGCAAAAAAG
GGAATAAGGGCGACACGGAAATGTTGAATACTCATACTCTTCCTTTTTCAATATTATTGAAGCATTTATC
AGGGTTATTGTCTCATGAGCGGATACATATTTGAATGTATTTAGAAAAATAAACAAATAGGGGTTCCGCG
CACATTTCCCCGAAAAGTGCTAGT
Features (pLannotate 1.2.2; 10 found; start..end, strand, type, name):
     20..38      +  promoter       T7 promoter: promoter for bacteriophage T7 RNA polymerase
     52..74      +  RBS            RBS: efficient ribosome binding site from bacteriophage T7 gene 10 (Olins and Rangwala, 1989)
     85..102     +  CDS            7xHis (fragment): 6xHis affinity tag
    121..411     +  CDS            SUMO: cleavable ubiquitin-like protein tag; S. cerevisiae SMT3 (truncated)
    430..795     +  CDS            Zfp57 (fragment): ZFP57_MOUSE - Experimental evidence at protein level: Swiss-Prot protein existence level 1. Transcription regulator required to maintain maternal and paternal gene imprinting, a process by which gene expression is restricted in a parent of origin-specific manner by epigenetic modification of genomic DNA and chromatin, including DNA methylation. Acts by controlling DNA methylation during the earliest multicellular stages of development at multiple imprinting control regions (ICRs) (PubMed:15070898, PubMed:18854139, PubMed:23059534, PubMed:30602440). Acts together with ZNF445, but ZFP57 plays th
    893..946     +  CDS            SET1 (fragment): solubility-enhancement tag derived from T7 phage gene 10B
    950..997     +  terminator     T7 terminator: transcription terminator for bacteriophage T7 RNA polymerase
   1215..1803    -  rep_origin     ori: high-copy-number ColE1/pMB1/pBR322/pUC origin of replication
   1975..2835    -  CDS            AmpR: β-lactamase; bla; confers resistance to ampicillin, carbenicillin, and related antibiotics
   2836..2940    -  promoter       AmpR promoter: bla
