>Addgene plasmid #87224 | hisSUMO-mZFP57 | depositor full sequence | sequence record 198381 | hisSUMO-mZFP57 sequence 2964 bps
GCTAGTGGTGCTAGCCCCGCGAAATTAATACGACTCACTATAGGGTCTAGAAATAATTTTGTTTAACTTT
AAGAAGGAGATATACATATGCATCACCATCACCATCACGGTTCTTCTATGGCTAGCATGTCGGACTCAGA
AGTCAATCAAGAAGCTAAGCCAGAGGTCAAGCCAGAAGTCAAGCCTGAGACTCACATCAATTTAAAGGTG
TCCGATGGATCTTCAGAGATCTTCTTCAAGATCAAAAAGACCACTCCTTTAAGAAGGCTGATGGAAGCGT
TCGCTAAAAGACAGGGTAAGGAAATGGACTCCTTAAGATTCTTGTACGACGGTATTAGAATTCAAGCTGA
TCAGACCCCTGAAGATTTGGACATGGAGGATAACGATATTATTGAGGCTCACAGAGAACAGATTGGTCTG
GTGCCAAGCGGTAGTTCCTCCAGTTGCACAGGGGTATTCAAAGGTGGACCATTCTTTTTCTGTCTGACCT
GTGGCAAATGTTTCAAAAAGAACACCTTCCTCTTTAATCACCAGTTTCCTGTGAGGTCCCGGAGGCTGGC
AGTCACAAATCCACAAAGCCGCAAAGGCAAGGGCTACAAGGCTCAGCATCGTGGAGAGAGGCCTTTCTTT
TGTAATTTCTGTGGCAAGACTTACCGTGATGCTTCTGGACTGAGCCGTCACCGACGTGCTCATTTAGGTT
ATAGGCCCCGTTCATGCCCTGAGTGTGGAAAGTGTTTCCGGGATCAGTCTGAGGTCAACCGTCACCTGAA
GGTACACCAAAACAAGCCAGCAGCTAGCAACTAATGAGGATCCCGGGAATTCTCGAGTAAGGTTAACCTG
CAGGAGGCCTTTAATTAAGGTGGTGCGGCCGCGCTAGCGGTCCCGGGGGATCGATCCGGCTGCTAACAAA
GCCCGAAAGGAAGCTGAGTTGGCTGCTGCCACCGCTGAGCAATAACTAGCATAACCCCTTGGGGCCTCTA
AACGGGTCTTGAGGGGTTTTTTGCTGAAAGGAGGAACTATATCCGGAAGCTTGGCACTGGCCGACCGGGG
TCGAGCACTGACTCGCTGCGCTCGGTCGTTCGGCTGCGGCGAGCGGTATCAGCTCACTCAAAGGCGGTAA
TACGGTTATCCACAGAATCAGGGGATAACGCAGGAAAGAACATGTGAGCAAAAGGCCAGCAAAAGGCCAG
GAACCGTAAAAAGGCCGCGTTGCTGGCGTTTTTCCATAGGCTCCGCCCCCCTGACGAGCATCACAAAAAT
CGACGCTCAAGTCAGAGGTGGCGAAACCCGACAGGACTATAAAGATACCAGGCGTTTCCCCCTGGAAGCT
CCCTCGTGCGCTCTCCTGTTCCGACCCTGCCGCTTACCGGATACCTGTCCGCCTTTCTCCCTTCGGGAAG
CGTGGCGCTTTCTCATAGCTCACGCTGTAGGTATCTCAGTTCGGTGTAGGTCGTTCGCTCCAAGCTGGGC
TGTGTGCACGAACCCCCCGTTCAGCCCGACCGCTGCGCCTTATCCGGTAACTATCGTCTTGAGTCCAACC
CGCTAAGACACGACTTATCGCCACTGGCAGCAGCCACTGGTAACAGGATTAGCAGAGCGAGGTATGTAGG
CGGTGCTACAGAGTTCTTGAAGTGGTGGCCTAACTACGGCTACACTAGAAGAACAGTATTTGGTATCTGC
GCTCTGCTGAAGCCAGTTACCTTCGGAAAAAGAGTTGGTAGCTCTTGATCCGGCAAACAAACCACCGCTG
GTAGCGGTGGTTTTTTTGTTTGCAAGCAGCAGATTACGCGCAGAAAAAAAGGATCTCAAGAAGATCCTTT
GATCTTTTCTACGGGGTCTGACGCTCAGTGGAACGAAAACTCACAGATCCGGGATTTTGGTCATGAGATT
ATCAAAAAGGATCTTCACCTAGATCCTTTTAAATTAAAAATGAAGTTTTAAATCAATCTAAAGTATATAT
GAGTAAACTTGGTCTGACAGTTACCAATGCTTAATCAGTGAGGCACCTATCTCAGCGATCTGTCTATTTC
GTTCATCCATAGTTGCCTGACTCCCCGTCGTGTAGATAACTACGATACGGGAGGGCTTACCATCTGGCCC
CAGTGCTGCAATGATACCGCGAGACCCACGCTCACCGGCTCCAGATTTATCAGCAATAAACCAGCCAGCC
GGAAGGGCCGAGCGCAGAAGTGGTCCTGCAACTTTATCCGCCTCCATCCAGTCTATTAATTGTTGCCGGG
AAGCTAGAGTAAGTAGTTCGCCAGTTAATAGTTTGCGCAACGTTGTTGCCATTGCTACAGGCATCGTGGT
GTCACGCTCGTCGTTTGGTATGGCTTCATTCAGCTCCGGTTCCCAACGATCAAGGCGAGTTACATGATCC
CCCATGTTGTGCAAAAAAGCGGTTAGCTCCTTCGGTCCTCCGATCGTTGTCAGAAGTAAGTTGGCCGCAG
TGTTATCACTCATGGTTATGGCAGCACTGCATAATTCTCTTACTGTCATGCCATCCGTAAGATGCTTTTC
TGTGACTGGTGAGTACTCAACCAAGTCATTCTGAGAATAGTGTATGCGGCGACCGAGTTGCTCTTGCCCG
GCGTCAATACGGGATAATACCGCGCCACATAGCAGAACTTTAAAAGTGCTCATCATTGGAAAACGTTCTT
CGGGGCGAAAACTCTCAAGGATCTTACCGCTGTTGAGATCCAGTTCGATGTAACCCACTCGTGCACCCAA
CTGATCTTCAGCATCTTTTACTTTCACCAGCGTTTCTGGGTGAGCAAAAACAGGAAGGCAAAATGCCGCA
AAAAAGGGAATAAGGGCGACACGGAAATGTTGAATACTCATACTCTTCCTTTTTCAATATTATTGAAGCA
TTTATCAGGGTTATTGTCTCATGAGCGGATACATATTTGAATGTATTTAGAAAAATAAACAAATAGGGGT
TCCGCGCACATTTCCCCGAAAAGT
Features (pLannotate 1.2.2; 10 found; start..end, strand, type, name):
     26..44      +  promoter       T7 promoter: promoter for bacteriophage T7 RNA polymerase
     58..80      +  RBS            RBS: efficient ribosome binding site from bacteriophage T7 gene 10 (Olins and Rangwala, 1989)
     91..108     +  CDS            7xHis (fragment): 6xHis affinity tag
    127..417     +  CDS            SUMO: cleavable ubiquitin-like protein tag; S. cerevisiae SMT3 (truncated)
    436..801     +  CDS            Zfp57 (fragment): ZFP57_MOUSE - Experimental evidence at protein level: Swiss-Prot protein existence level 1. Transcription regulator required to maintain maternal and paternal gene imprinting, a process by which gene expression is restricted in a parent of origin-specific manner by epigenetic modification of genomic DNA and chromatin, including DNA methylation. Acts by controlling DNA methylation during the earliest multicellular stages of development at multiple imprinting control regions (ICRs) (PubMed:15070898, PubMed:18854139, PubMed:23059534, PubMed:30602440). Acts together with ZNF445, but ZFP57 plays th
    899..948     +  CDS            SET1 (fragment): solubility-enhancement tag derived from T7 phage gene 10B
    956..1003    +  terminator     T7 terminator: transcription terminator for bacteriophage T7 RNA polymerase
   1221..1809    -  rep_origin     ori: high-copy-number ColE1/pMB1/pBR322/pUC origin of replication
   1981..2841    -  CDS            AmpR: β-lactamase; bla; confers resistance to ampicillin, carbenicillin, and related antibiotics
   2842..2946    -  promoter       AmpR promoter: bla
