[The description below was written by a language model from this plasmid's Addgene catalogue record and pLannotate feature annotations shown in this document.]
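Description:
hisSUMO-mZFP57 is a small (about 3 kb) bacterial expression plasmid built by Gibson cloning into the NEB DHFR control plasmid backbone, designed to produce a tagged fragment of mouse zinc finger protein 57 (Zfp57) in E. coli. It is maintained at high copy through a ColE1/pUC-type origin of replication and selected with ampicillin via the β-lactamase gene driven by its native bla promoter.

The expression cassette is a compact T7 unit: a T7 promoter followed by the efficient ribosome binding site from phage T7 gene 10, then an open reading frame beginning with a 6xHis affinity tag and a yeast SMT3-derived SUMO domain, fused N-terminally to the Zfp57 fragment, and closed by a T7 terminator. Expression therefore requires a source of T7 RNA polymerase. The His tag permits metal-affinity purification, while SUMO typically improves solubility and can be removed with a SUMO-specific protease. The annotation software also flags a short match to a T7 gene 10B-derived solubility tag just upstream of the terminator; this lies well downstream of the annotated Zfp57 segment, and the record does not indicate that it is part of the expressed protein.

The record is slightly inconsistent about the insert. The stated purpose refers to fingers F1–F3, whereas the depositor comments say the construct carries the DNA-binding domain with two separate groups of zinc fingers and the intervening linker, and that only a truncated F1–F3 version was used in the published Methyl-Spec-seq assay. ZFP57 maintains genomic imprinting by acting at methylated imprinting control regions, and the protein made from this plasmid supports quantitative studies of how DNA methylation affects transcription factor binding affinity. The sequencing-derived and depositor sequence records agree in length and feature content.
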