Addgene plasmid #87224: hisSUMO-mZFP57
Purpose: Express hisSUMO tagged Zinc finger protein 57 F1-F3(mouse) in E. coli
Depositing lab: Gary Stormo. Depositing organization: Washington University in Saint Louis. Publication: Measuring quantitative effects of methylation on transcription factor-DNA binding affinity. Zuo Z, Roy B, Chang YK, Granas D, Stormo GD. Sci Adv. 2017 Nov 17;3(11):eaao1799. doi: 10.1126/sciadv.aao1799. eCollection 2017 Nov. aao1799 PubMed 29159284.
Backbone
  Vector backbone: NEB DHFR control plasmid
  Vector type: Bacterial Expression
Growth in bacteria
  Bacterial resistance: Ampicillin, 100 μg/mL
  Growth temperature: 37°C
  Growth strain: DH5alpha
  Copy number: High Copy
Gene/Insert
  Gene/Insert name: ZFP57
  Species: M. musculus (mouse)
  Entrez Gene: Zfp57 (a.k.a. G19, Zfp-57)
  Promoter: T7
  Tag / fusion protein: hisSUMO (N terminal on backbone)
  Cloning method: Gibson Cloning
  Sequencing primers: 5′ T7; 3′ T7 terminator
Terms and licenses: Academic/Nonprofit Terms; Industry Terms: Not Available to Industry
Depositor comments: This construct has the DNA binding domain of mouse ZFP57 including two separate groups of zinc fingers and the linker in between. In our published work about methylation sensitivity assay, only the truncated first group of Zinc finger (F1-F3) was used for Methyl-Spec-seq assay.
How to cite: hisSUMO-mZFP57 was a gift from Gary Stormo (Addgene plasmid # 87224 ; http://n2t.net/addgene:87224 ; RRID:Addgene_87224)
